>Addgene plasmid #203141 | Salsa-BC300-P4D1 | addgene full sequence | sequence record 421485 | Addgene NGS Result
AGCGCCCAATACGCAAACCGCCTCTCCCCGCGCGTTGGCCGATTCATTAATGCAGTCGAGGGATCTCCAT
AAGAGAAGAGGGACAGCTATGACTGGGAGTAGTCAGGAGAGGAGGAAAAATCTGGCTAGTAAAACATGTA
AGGAAAATTTTAGGGATGTTAAAGAAAAAAATAACACAAAACAAAATATAAAAAAAATCTAACCTCAAGT
CAAGGCTTTTCTATGGAATAAGGAATGGACAGCAGGGGGCTGTTTCATATACTGATGACCTCTTTATAGC
CAACCTTTGTTCATGGCAGCCAGCATATGGGCATATGTTGCCAAACTCTAAACCAAATACTCATTCTGAT
GTTTTAAATGATTTGCCCTCCCATATGTCCTTCCGAGTGAGAGACACAAAAAATTCCAACACACTATTGC
AATGAAAATAAATTTCCTTTATTAGCCAGAAGTCAGATGCTCAAGGGGCTTCATGATGTCCCCATAATTT
TTGGCAGAGGGAAAAAGATCGATCTCAGTGGTATTTGTGAGCCAGGGCATTGGCCACACCAGCCACCACC
TTCTGATAGGCAGCCTGCACCTGAGGAGTGAATTCTTTGCCAAAATGATGAGACAGCACAACAACCAGCA
CGTTGCCCAGGAGCTGTAGGAAAGAGAAGAAGGCATGAACATGGTTAGCAGAGGGGCCCGGTTTGGACTC
AGAGTATTTTATCCTCATCTCAAACAGTGTATATCATTGTAACCATAAAGAGAAAGGCAGGATGATGACC
AGGGTGTAGTTGTTTCTACCAATAAGAATATTTCCACGCCAGCCAGAATTTATATGCAGAAATATTCTAC
CTTATCATTTAATTATAACAATTGTTCTCTAAAACTGTGCTGAAGTACAATATAATATACCCTGATTGCC
TTGAAAAAAAAGTGATTAGAGAAAGTACTTACAATCTGACAAATAAACAAAAGTGAATTTAAAAATTCGT
TACAAATGCAAGCTAAAGTTTAACGAAAAAGTTACAGAAAATGAAAAGAAAATAAGAGGAGACAATGGTT
GTCAACAGAGTAGAAAGTGAAAGAAACAAAATTATCATGAGGGTCCATGGTGATACAAGGGACATCTTCC
CATTCTAAACAACACCCTGAAAACTTTGCCCCCTCCATATAACATGAATTTTACAATAGCGAAAAAGAAA
GAACAATCAAGGGTCCCCAAACTCACCCTGAAGTTCTCAGCTCTAGAGATATCGTCGAGGCCGCGCTAGC
GTTTAAACTGTCGACCTTAATTAAGAGATCTGCTCGAGGCGCGTCAGCTGACTAGAGGATCCCCGGGTAC
CGAGCTCGAATTCGGGGCCGCGGAGGCTGGATCGGTCCCGGTGTCTTCTATGGAGGTCAAAACAGCGTGG
ATGGCGTCTCCAGGCGATCTGACGGTTCACTAAACGAGCTCTGCTTATATAGGCCTCCCACCGTACACGC
CTACCTCGACCCGGGTACCGAGCTCGACTTTCACTTTTCTCTATCACTGATAGGGAGTGGTAAACTCGAC
TTTCACTTTTCTCTATCACTGATAGGGAGTGGTAAACTCGACTTTCACTTTTCTCTATCACTGATAGGGA
GTGGTAAACTCGACTTTCACTTTTCTCTATCACTGATAGGGAGTGGTAAACTCGACTTTCACTTTTCTCT
ATCACTGATAGGGAGTGGTAAACTCGACCTATATAAGCAGAGCTCGTTTAGTGAACCGTCAGATCGCCTG
GAGACGCCATCCACGCTGTTTTGACCTCCATAGAAGACACCGGGACCGATCCAGCCTCCGCGGCCCCGAA
TTCCTGCAGCGGCCGCTCTAGAACTAGTGGATCCCCGCGGATGGTGAGCAAGGGCGAGGAGCTGTTCACC
GGGGTGGTGCCCATCCTGGTCGAGCTGGACGGCGACGTAAACGGCCACAAGTTCAGCGTGTCCGGCGAGG
GCGAGGGCGATGCCACCTACGGCAAGCTGACCCTGAAGTTCATCTGCACCACCGGCAAGCTGCCCGTGCC
CTGGCCCACCCTCGTGACCACCCTGACCTACGGCGTGCAGTGCTTCAGCCGCTACCCCGACCACATGAAG
CAGCACGACTTCTTCAAGTCCGCCATGCCCGAAGGCTACGTCCAGGAGCGCACCATCTTCTTCAAGGACG
ACGGCAACTACAAGACCCGCGCCGAGGTGAAGTTCGAGGGCGACACCCTGGTGAACCGCATCGAGCTGAA
GGGCATCGACTTCAAGGAGGACGGCAACATCCTGGGGCACAAGCTGGAGTACAACTACAACAGCCACAAC
GTCTATATCATGGCCGACAAGCAGAAGAACGGCATCAAGGTGAACTTCAAGATCCGCCACAACATCGAGG
ACGGCAGCGTGCAGCTCGCCGACCACTACCAGCAGAACACCCCCATCGGCGACGGCCCCGTGCTGCTGCC
CGACAACCACTACCTGAGCACCCAGTCCGCCCTGAGCAAAGACCCCAACGAGAAGCGCGATCACATGGTC
CTGCTGGAGTTCGTGACCGCCGCCGGGATCACTCTCGGCATGGACGAGCTGTACAAGTAACGAACAATAG
GAATTCGATATCAAGCTTGTCGACCTAGTTCTAGAGGATCCAGACATGATAAGATACATTGATGAGTTTG
GACAAACCACAACTAGAATGCAGTGAAAAAAATGCTTTATTTGTGAAATTTGTGATGCTATTGCTTTATT
TGTAACCATTATAAGCTGCAATAAACAAGTTAACAACAACAATTGCATTCATTTTATGTTTCAGGTTCAG
GGGGAGGTGTGGGAGGTTTTTTAAAGCAAGTAAAACCTCTACAAATGTGGTATGGCTGATTATGATCCTG
CAAGCCTCGTCGTCCTGGCCGGACCACGCTATCTGTGCAAGGTCCCCGGCCCCGGACGCGCGCTCCATGA
GCAGAGCGCCCGCCGCCGAGGCGAAGACTCGGGCGGCGCCCTGCCCGTCCCACCAGGTCAACAGGCGGTA
ACCGGCCTCTTCATCGGGAATGCGCGCGACCTTCAGCATCGCCGGCATGTCCCCCTGGCGGACGGGAAGT
ATCCAGCTCGACCAAGCTGGCCGCGTCGAGTGAAGACGAAAGGGCCTCGTGATACGCCTATTTTTATAGG
TTAATGTCATGATAATAATGGTTTCTTAGACGTCAGGTGGCACTTTTCGGGGAAATGTGCGCGGAACCCC
TATTTGTTTATTTTTCTAAATACATTCAAATATGTATCCGCTCATGAGACAATAACCCTGATAAATGCTT
CAATAATATTGAAAAAGGAAGAGTATGAGTATTCAACATTTCCGTGTCGCCCTTATTCCCTTTTTTGCGG
CATTTTGCCTTCCTGTTTTTGCTCACCCAGAAACGCTGGTGAAAGTAAAAGATGCTGAAGATCAGTTGGG
TGCACGAGTGGGTTACATCGAACTGGATCTCAACAGCGGTAAGATCCTTGAGAGTTTTCGCCCCGAAGAA
CGTTTTCCAATGATGAGCACTTTTAAAGTTCTGCTATGTGGCGCGGTATTATCCCGTGTTGACGCCGGGC
AAGAGCAACTCGGTCGCCGCATACACTATTCTCAGAATGACTTGGTTGAGTACTCACCAGTCACAGAAAA
GCATCTTACGGATGGCATGACAGTAAGAGAATTATGCAGTGCTGCCATAACCATGAGTGATAACACTGCG
GCCAACTTACTTCTGACAACGATCGGAGGACCGAAGGAGCTAACCGCTTTTTTGCACAACATGGGGGATC
ATGTAACTCGCCTTGATCGTTGGGAACCGGAGCTGAATGAAGCCATACCAAACGACGAGCGTGACACCAC
GATGCCTGTAGCAATGGCAACAACGTTGCGCAAACTATTAACTGGCGAACTACTTACTCTAGCTTCCCGG
CAACAATTAATAGACTGGATGGAGGCGGATAAAGTTGCAGGACCACTTCTGCGCTCGGCCCTTCCGGCTG
GCTGGTTTATTGCTGATAAATCTGGAGCCGGTGAGCGTGGGTCTCGCGGTATCATTGCAGCACTGGGGCC
AGATGGTAAGCCCTCCCGTATCGTAGTTATCTACACGACGGGGAGTCAGGCAACTATGGATGAACGAAAT
AGACAGATCGCTGAGATAGGTGCCTCACTGATTAAGCATTGGTAACTGTCAGACCAAGTTTACTCATATA
TACTTTAGATTGATTTAAAACTTCATTTTTAATTTAAAAGGATCTAGGTGAAGATCCTTTTTGATAATCT
CATGACCAAAATCCCTTAACGTGAGTTTTCGTTCCACTGAGCGTCAGACCCCGTAGAAAAGATCAAAGGA
TCTTCTTGAGATCCTTTTTTTCTGCGCGTAATCTGCTGCTTGCAAACAAAAAAACCACCGCTACCAGCGG
TGGTTTGTTTGCCGGATCAAGAGCTACCAACTCTTTTTCCGAAGGTAACTGGCTTCAGCAGAGCGCAGAT
ACCAAATACTGTTCTTCTAGTGTAGCCGTAGTTAGGCCACCACTTCAAGAACTCTGTAGCACCGCCTACA
TACCTCGCTCTGCTAATCCTGTTACCAGTGGCTGCTGCCAGTGGCGATAAGTCGTGTCTTACCGGGTTGG
ACTCAAGACGATAGTTACCGGATAAGGCGCAGCGGTCGGGCTGAACGGGGGGTTCGTGCACACAGCCCAG
CTTGGAGCGAACGACCTACACCGAACTGAGATACCTACAGCGTGAGCTATGAGAAAGCGCCACGCTTCCC
GAAGGGAGAAAGGCGGACAGGTATCCGGTAAGCGGCAGGGTCGGAACAGGAGAGCGCACGAGGGAGCTTC
CAGGGGGAAACGCCTGGTATCTTTATAGTCCTGTCGGGTTTCGCCACCTCTGACTTGAGCGTCGATTTTT
GTGATGCTCGTCAGGGGGGCGGAGCCTATGGAAAAACGCCAGCAACGCGGCCTTTTTACGGTTCCTGGCC
TTTTGCTGGCCTTTTGCTCACATGTTCTTTCCTGCGTTATCCCCTGATTCTGTGGATAACCGTATTACCG
CCTTTGAGTGAGCTGATACCGCTCGCCGCAGCCGAACGACCGAGCGCAGCGAGTCAGTGAGCGAGGAAGC
GGAAG
Features (pLannotate 1.2.2; 17 found; start..end, strand, type, name):
      2..55      +  CDS            lacI (fragment): lac repressor; lacI; The lac repressor binds to the lac operator to inhibit transcription in E. coli. This inhibition can be relieved by adding lactose or isopropyl-β-D-thiogalactopyranoside (IPTG).
    388..443     -  polyA_signal   β-globin poly(A) signal: rabbit β-globin polyadenylation signal (Gil and Proudfoot, 1987)
    518..640     -  CDS            HBB: HBB_COLGU - Experimental evidence at transcript level: Swiss-Prot protein existence level 2. Involved in oxygen transport from the lung to the various peripheral tissues. From Colobus guereza (Mantled guereza) (Eastern black-and-white colobus monkey).
    644..1216    -  intron         β-globin intron: intron from rabbit β-globin gene
   1312..1343    -  misc_feature   MCS (fragment): pUC18/19 multiple cloning site
   1437..1475    -  promoter       minimal CMV promoter: human cytomegalovirus (CMV) immediate early promoter
   1493..1708    -  protein_bind   tetracycline response element (fragment): contains seven copies of the tetracycline operator tetO tetracycline repressor TetR
   1708..1753    +  promoter       TRE3GV promoter (fragment): 3rd-generation Tet-responsive promoter that can be activated by binding of Tet-On® 3G, optimized for retroviral and lentiviral vectors
   1829..1856    +  misc_feature   MCS (fragment): pBluescript multiple cloning site
   1861..2580    +  CDS            EGFP: the original enhanced GFP (Yang et al., 1996) mammalian codon-optimized
   2589..2613    +  misc_feature   MCS (fragment): pBluescript multiple cloning site
   2627..2761    -  polyA_signal   SV40 poly(A) signal: SV40 polyadenylation signal
   2784..2867    -  CDS            large T antigen (fragment): large T antigen from SV40 (simian virus 40)
   2861..3091    -  CDS            str (fragment): STR_KLEPN - Protein inferred from homology: Swiss-Prot protein existence level 3. The aminoglycoside phosphotransferases achieve inactivation of their antibiotic substrates by phosphorylation. From Klebsiella pneumoniae.
   3210..3314    +  promoter       AmpR promoter: bla
   3315..4175    +  CDS            AmpR: β-lactamase; bla; confers resistance to ampicillin, carbenicillin, and related antibiotics
   4346..4934    +  rep_origin     ori: high-copy-number ColE1/pMB1/pBR322/pUC origin of replication
