[The description below was written by a language model from this plasmid's Addgene catalogue record and pLannotate feature annotations shown in this document.]
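Description:
Salsa-BC300-P4D1 is a 5.1 kb mammalian expression plasmid built on the pCER206 backbone. It serves as one of the barcoded reporter plasmids for PRESTO-Salsa, a highly multiplexed assay for screening GPCR bioactivity. It is propagated in E. coli as a high-copy plasmid through a ColE1/pUC-type origin and is selected with ampicillin via the bla (AmpR) gene and its own promoter. No mammalian selection marker is annotated. The short lacI, aminoglycoside phosphotransferase and SV40 large T antigen matches are fragments, most likely remnants of earlier vector construction.

The payload is a synthetic insert of about 730 bp, recorded as EGFP/BC300 and cloned between BsrGI and HindIII sites. The annotation shows a full-length, mammalian codon-optimised EGFP coding sequence downstream of a Tet-responsive promoter, so reporter transcription depends on a tetracycline-controlled transactivator binding the tetO repeats. The feature table does not annotate the barcode (BC300) itself. The cloning sites and insert name suggest it lies just after EGFP, ahead of the SV40 polyadenylation region, where it would be carried in the reporter transcript. The TRE region appears to be bidirectional: a tetO array is flanked on one side by the TRE3G-type fragment facing EGFP. On the other side a minimal CMV promoter points towards a multiple cloning site fragment, a rabbit β-globin intron and a β-globin poly(A) signal, and no coding insert is annotated in that arm.

In use, the transcribed barcode would let reporter output from this plasmid be told apart from that of other barcoded Salsa plasmids in a pooled readout. EGFP provides a fluorescent indicator of TRE activation. The record does not state which receptor or well position this particular barcode is assigned to.
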