Addgene plasmid #203141: Salsa-BC300-P4D1
Purpose: Expression of barcoded reporter plasmid for PRESTO-Salsa; EGFP/BC300
Depositing lab: Noah Palm. Depositing organization: Yale University. Publication: Highly multiplexed bioactivity screening reveals human and microbiota metabolome-GPCRome interactions. Chen H, Rosen CE, Gonzalez-Hernandez JA, Song D, Potempa J, Ring AM, Palm NW. Cell. 2023 Jul 6;186(14):3095-3110.e19. doi: 10.1016/j.cell.2023.05.024. Epub 2023 Jun 14. PubMed 37321219.
Backbone
  Vector backbone: pCER206
  Vector type: Mammalian Expression
Growth in bacteria
  Bacterial resistance: Ampicillin, 100 μg/mL
  Growth temperature: 37°C
  Growth strain: DH5alpha
  Copy number: High Copy
Gene/Insert
  Gene/Insert name: EGFP/BC300
  Species: Synthetic
  Insert size (bp): 730
  Promoter: Tet Response Element (TRE)
  Cloning method: Restriction Enzyme; 5′ cloning site BsrGI (not destroyed); 3′ cloning site HindIII (not destroyed)
  Sequencing primers: 5′ Custom primer (GAAGCGCGATCACATGG)
Terms and licenses: Academic/Nonprofit Terms; Industry Terms: Not Available to Industry
How to cite: Salsa-BC300-P4D1 was a gift from Noah Palm (Addgene plasmid # 203141 ; http://n2t.net/addgene:203141 ; RRID:Addgene_203141)
