>Addgene plasmid #203141 | Salsa-BC300-P4D1 | depositor partial sequence | sequence record 394014 | BC300
CGAACAATAG
